Addgene plasmid #229450: sgTAZ-R-3
Purpose: knockout of WWTR1 (TAZ)
Depositing lab: Christopher Vakoc. Depositing organization: Cold Spring Harbor Laboratory. Publication: MARK2/MARK3 kinases are catalytic co-dependencies of YAP/TAZ in human cancer. Klingbeil O, Skopelitis D, Tonelli C, Yoshimoto T, Alpsoy A, Panepinto MC, Minicozzi F, Merrill JR, Cafiero AM, Aggarwal D, Russo S, Ha T, Demerdash OE, Wee TL, Spector DL, Lyons SK, Tuveson DA, Cifani P, Vakoc CR. Cancer Discov. 2024 Jul 26. doi: 10.1158/2159-8290.CD-23-1529. PubMed 39058094.
Backbone
  Vector backbone: LentiVi
  Vector type: Mammalian Expression, Lentiviral, CRISPR
  Selectable markers: Blasticidin ; GFP-P2A-BlastR
Growth in bacteria
  Bacterial resistance: Ampicillin, 100 μg/mL
  Growth temperature: 37°C
  Growth strain: NEB Stable
  Copy number: High Copy
Gene/Insert
  Gene/Insert name: sgTAZ-R-3
  gRNA/shRNA sequence: CCGGCGCCGAGCCGGACTTC;GCAAGTGATCCACGTCACGC
  Species: H. sapiens (human)
  Entrez Gene: WWTR1 (a.k.a. TAZ)
  Promoter: hU6;bU6;EFS
  Cloning method: Gibson Cloning
Terms and licenses: Academic/Nonprofit Terms; Industry Terms: Not Available to Industry
How to cite: sgTAZ-R-3 was a gift from Christopher Vakoc (Addgene plasmid # 229450 ; http://n2t.net/addgene:229450 ; RRID:Addgene_229450)
