[The description below was written by a language model from this plasmid's Addgene catalogue record and pLannotate feature annotations shown in this document.]
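Description:
sgTAZ-R-3 is a lentiviral CRISPR guide-RNA vector built on the LentiVi backbone and designed to knock out human WWTR1 (TAZ). It is a third-generation-style, self-inactivating transfer plasmid: an RSV promoter drives a truncated HIV-1 5' LTR, followed by the Ψ packaging signal with a gag fragment, the RRE for Rev-dependent export of the genomic RNA, a cPPT/CTS, WPRE, and a ΔU3 3' LTR, with an SV40 poly(A) signal downstream. In bacteria it is maintained through a high-copy ColE1/pUC-type origin and ampicillin resistance. An f1 origin, an SV40 origin and lac/T7/T3 remnants of the cloning backbone are also present.

The payload is a dual-guide cassette carrying two different spacers against WWTR1. According to the catalogue entry these are expressed from a human U6 and a bovine U6 promoter. The feature table annotates only the human U6 promoter, but it shows two separate S. pyogenes tracrRNA scaffold fragments, which is consistent with two tandem sgRNA units, the second promoter presumably lying unannotated between them. Delivering two guides against one gene is generally intended to raise the likelihood of a disruptive edit.

Downstream, the EF-1α core (EFS) promoter drives EGFP linked by a P2A peptide to the blasticidin S deaminase gene, so transduced cells can be tracked by fluorescence and selected with blasticidin. No Cas9 coding sequence is annotated, so the nuclease must be supplied separately, for example in Cas9-expressing cells. The associated publication studies YAP/TAZ dependencies in human cancer, which fits use of this vector for TAZ loss-of-function experiments in human cell lines.
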