Features (pLannotate 1.2.2; 29 found; start..end, strand, type, name):
      5..231     +  promoter       RSV promoter: Rous sarcoma virus enhancer/promoter
    232..412     +  LTR            5' LTR (truncated): truncated 5' long terminal repeat (LTR) from HIV-1
    459..584     +  misc_feature   HIV-1 Ψ: packaging signal of human immunodeficiency virus type 1
    568..931     +  CDS            HIV-1 gag (fragment): gag protein from human immunodeficiency virus 1; gag
   1077..1310    +  misc_feature   RRE: The Rev response element (RRE) of HIV-1 allows for Rev-dependent mRNA export from the nucleus to the cytoplasm.
   1687..1713    +  CDS            Rev (fragment): human immunodeficiency virus 1 (HIV-1) Rev protein; rev; enhances nuclear export of unspliced and incompletely spliced viral mRNAs
   1717..1957    +  promoter       U6 promoter: RNA polymerase III promoter for human U6 snRNA
   2010..2048    +  misc_RNA       tracrRNA (fragment): trans-activating CRISPR RNA for the Streptococcus pyogenes CRISPR/Cas9 system
   2420..2463    +  misc_RNA       tracrRNA (fragment): trans-activating CRISPR RNA for the Streptococcus pyogenes CRISPR/Cas9 system
   2546..2663    +  misc_feature   cPPT/CTS: central polypurine tract and central termination sequence of HIV-1
   2732..2943    +  promoter       EF-1α core promoter: core promoter for human elongation factor EF-1α
   2996..3712    +  CDS            EGFP: EGFP is a basic (constitutively fluorescent) green fluorescent protein published in 1996, derived from Aequorea victoria. It is reported to be a rapidly-maturing weak dimer with moderate acid sensitivity.
   3785..4204    +  CDS            bsr: BSR_BACCE - Experimental evidence at protein level: Swiss-Prot protein existence level 1. Catalyzes the deamination of the cytosine moiety of the antibiotics blasticidin S, cytomycin and acetylblasticidin S. From Bacillus cereus.
   4228..4816    +  misc_feature   WPRE: woodchuck hepatitis virus posttranscriptional regulatory element
   4867..4886    +  misc_feature   cPPT/CTS (fragment): central polypurine tract and central termination sequence of HIV-1
   4888..5121    +  LTR            3' LTR (ΔU3): self-inactivating 3' long terminal repeat (LTR) from HIV-1
   5199..5320    +  polyA_signal   SV40 poly(A) signal: SV40 polyadenylation signal
   5360..5495    +  rep_origin     SV40 ori: SV40 origin of replication
   5516..5534    -  promoter       T7 promoter: promoter for bacteriophage T7 RNA polymerase
   5542..5697    +  CDS            lacZα (fragment): LacZα fragment of β-galactosidase; lacZ fragment
   5702..6130    +  rep_origin     f1 ori (sequence partly withheld): f1 bacteriophage origin of replication; arrow indicates direction of (+) strand synthesis
   6183..6287    +  promoter       AmpR promoter: bla
   6288..7148    +  CDS            AmpR: β-lactamase; bla; confers resistance to ampicillin, carbenicillin, and related antibiotics
   7319..7907    +  rep_origin     ori: high-copy-number ColE1/pMB1/pBR322/pUC origin of replication
   8090..8182    +  CDS            lacI (fragment): lac repressor; lacI; The lac repressor binds to the lac operator to inhibit transcription in E. coli. This inhibition can be relieved by adding lactose or isopropyl-β-D-thiogalactopyranoside (IPTG).
   8195..8216    +  protein_bind   CAP binding site: CAP binding activates transcription in the presence of cAMP. E. coli catabolite activator protein
   8231..8261    +  promoter       lac promoter: promoter for the E. coli lac operon
   8269..8285    +  protein_bind   lac operator: The lac repressor binds to the lac operator to inhibit transcription in E. coli. This inhibition can be relieved by adding lactose or isopropyl-β-D-thiogalactopyranoside (IPTG). lac repressor encoded by lacI
   8330..8348    +  promoter       T3 promoter: promoter for bacteriophage T3 RNA polymerase
>Addgene plasmid #229450 | sgTAZ-R-3 | addgene full sequence | sequence record 456449 | Addgene NGS Result
TTAATGTAGTCTTATGCAATACTCTTGTAGTCTTGCAACATGGTAACGATGAGTTAGCAACATGCCTTAC
AAGGAGAGAAAAAGCACCGTGCATGCCGATTGGTGGAAGTAAGGTGGTACGATCGTGCCTTATTAGGAAG
GCAACAGACGGGTCTGACATGGATTGGACGAACCACTGAATTGCCGCATTGCAGAGATATTGTATTTAAG
TGCCTAGCTCGATACATAAACGGGTCTCTCTGGTTAGACCAGATCTGAGCCTGGGAGCTCTCTGGCTAAC
TAGGGAACCCACTGCTTAAGCCTCAATAAAGCTTGCCTTGAGTGCTTCAAGTAGTGTGTGCCCGTCTGTT
GTGTGACTCTGGTAACTAGAGATCCCTCAGACCCTTTTAGTCAGTGTGGAAAATCTCTAGCAGTGGCGCC
CGAACAGGGACTTGAAAGCGAAAGGGAAACCAGAGGAGCTCTCTCGACGCAGGACTCGGCTTGCTGAAGC
GCGCACGGCAAGAGGCGAGGGGCGGCGACTGGTGAGTACGCCAAAAATTTTGACTAGCGGAGGCTAGAAG
GAGAGAGATGGGTGCGAGAGCGTCAGTATTAAGCGGGGGAGAATTAGATCGCGATGGGAAAAAATTCGGT
TAAGGCCAGGGGGAAAGAAAAAATATAAATTAAAACATATAGTATGGGCAAGCAGGGAGCTAGAACGATT
CGCAGTTAATCCTGGCCTGTTAGAAACATCAGAAGGCTGTAGACAAATACTGGGACAGCTACAACCATCC
CTTCAGACAGGATCAGAAGAACTTAGATCATTATATAATACAGTAGCAACCCTCTATTGTGTGCATCAAA
GGATAGAGATAAAAGACACCAAGGAAGCTTTAGACAAGATAGAGGAAGAGCAAAACAAAAGTAAGACCAC
CGCACAGCAAGCGGCCGCTGATCTTCAGACCTGGAGGAGGAGATATGAGGGACAATTGGAGAAGTGAATT
ATATAAATATAAAGTAGTAAAAATTGAACCATTAGGAGTAGCACCCACCAAGGCAAAGAGAAGAGTGGTG
CAGAGAGAAAAAAGAGCAGTGGGAATAGGAGCTTTGTTCCTTGGGTTCTTGGGAGCAGCAGGAAGCACTA
TGGGCGCAGCGTCAATGACGCTGACGGTACAGGCCAGACAATTATTGTCTGGTATAGTGCAGCAGCAGAA
CAATTTGCTGAGGGCTATTGAGGCGCAACAGCATCTGTTGCAACTCACAGTCTGGGGCATCAAGCAGCTC
CAGGCAAGAATCCTGGCTGTGGAAAGATACCTAAAGGATCAACAGCTCCTGGGGATTTGGGGTTGCTCTG
GAAAACTCATTTGCACCACTGCTGTGCCTTGGAATGCTAGTTGGAGTAATAAATCTCTGGAACAGATTTG
GAATCACACGACCTGGATGGAGTGGGACAGAGAAATTAACAATTACACAAGCTTAATACACTCCTTAATT
GAAGAATCGCAAAACCAGCAAGAAAAGAATGAACAAGAATTATTGGAATTAGATAAATGGGCAAGTTTGT
GGAATTGGTTTAACATAACAAATTGGCTGTGGTATATAAAATTATTCATAATGATAGTAGGAGGCTTGGT
AGGTTTAAGAATAGTTTTTGCTGTACTTTCTATAGTGAATAGAGTTAGGCAGGGATATTCACCATTATCG
TTTCAGACCCACCTCCCAACCCCGAGGGGACCCAGAGAGGGCCTATTTCCCATGATTCCTTCATATTTGC
ATATACGATACAAGGCTGTTAGAGAGATAATTAGAATTAATTTGACTGTAAACACAAAGATATTAGTACA
AAATACGTGACGTAGAAAGTAATAATTTCTTGGGTAGTTTGCAGTTTTAAAATTATGTTTTAAAATGGAC
TATCATATGCTTACCGTAACTTGAAAGTATTTCGATTTCTTGGCTTTATATATCTTGTGGAAAGGACGAA
ACACCGCCGGCGCCGAGCCGGACTTCGTTTCAGAGCTATGCACAAGAGTGCATAGCAAGTTGAAATAAGG
CTAGTCCGTTATCAACTTTGCTGGAAACAGCAAAGTGGCACCGAGTCGGTGCTTTTTTTGCGTGACCGAG
CTTGTCTGCCCGCGCAGTCCACTAGACAGACGCGCAGAGGTCGGGCGGGCCTAGGGCCAATTTCCCATGG
TTCCCTTCATTTGCATATATGATGTAATAAGGTTATGGAGACTATTAAACTTAGCCCTAATCAAACTATA
TGATGATAATGTGTGTGGTACAAAAGGTCATAACTTATTATATACTTTGAAACTTAAAAAAGGGTTACAG
TTTAGTCACCATAACTGTAAAATTTTTTCTATTCTTAGCTTTATATAGTTCTTGAGAGGCCATGTTTATC
GGCAAGTGATCCACGTCACGCGTTTAAGAGCTATGCTGGAAACAGCATAGCAAGTTTAAATAAGGCTAGT
CCGTTATCAACTTTGCTGGAAACAGCAAAGTGGCACCGAGTCGGTGCTTTTTTTGAATTCTAGATCTTGA
GACAAATGGCAGTATTCATCCACAATTTTAAAAGAAAAGGGGGGATTGGGGGGTACAGTGCAGGGGAAAG
AATAGTAGACATAATAGCAACAGACATACAAACTAAAGAATTACAAAAACAAATTACAAAAATTCAAAAT
TTTCGGGTTTATTACAGGGACAGCAGAGATCCACTTTGGCGCCGGCTCGAGTGGCTCCGGTGCCCGTCAG
TGGGCAGAGCGCACATCGCCCACAGTCCCCGAGAAGTTGGGGGGAGGGGTCGGCAATTGAACCGGTGCCT
AGAGAAGGTGGCGCGGGGTAAACTGGGAAAGTGATGTCGTGTACTGGCTCCGCCTTTTTCCCGAGGGTGG
GGGAGAACCGTATATAAGTGCAGTAGTCGCCGTGAACGTTCTTTTTCGCAACGGGTTTGCCGCCAGAACA
CAGGTGTCGTGACGCGGGATCCGCCACCATGGATTACAAAGACGATGACGATAAGATGGTGAGCAAGGGC
GAGGAGCTGTTCACCGGGGTGGTGCCCATCCTGGTCGAGCTGGACGGCGACGTAAACGGCCACAAGTTCA
GCGTGTCCGGCGAGGGCGAGGGCGATGCCACCTACGGCAAGCTGACCCTGAAGTTCATCTGCACCACCGG
CAAGCTGCCCGTGCCCTGGCCCACCCTCGTGACCACCCTGACCTACGGCGTGCAGTGCTTCAGCCGCTAC
CCCGACCACATGAAGCAGCACGACTTCTTCAAGTCCGCCATGCCCGAAGGCTACGTCCAGGAGCGCACCA
TCTTCTTCAAGGACGACGGCAACTACAAGACCCGCGCCGAGGTGAAGTTCGAGGGCGACACCCTGGTGAA
CCGCATCGAGCTGAAGGGCATCGACTTCAAGGAGGACGGCAACATCCTGGGGCACAAGCTGGAGTACAAC
TACAACAGCCACAACGTCTATATCATGGCCGACAAGCAGAAGAACGGCATCAAGGTGAACTTCAAGATCC
GCCACAACATCGAGGACGGCAGCGTGCAGCTCGCCGACCACTACCAGCAGAACACCCCCATCGGCGACGG
CCCCGTGCTGCTGCCCGACAACCACTACCTGAGCACCCAGTCCGCCCTGAGCAAAGACCCCAACGAGAAG
CGCGATCACATGGTCCTGCTGGAGTTCGTGACCGCCGCCGGGATCACTCTCGGCATGGACGAGCTGTACA
AGGCTAGCGGCAGCGGCGCCACCAACTTCAGCCTGCTGAAGCAGGCCGGCGACGTGGAGGAGAACCCCGG
CCCCATGAAGACCTTCAACATCTCTCAGCAGGACCTTGAGCTGGTGGAAGTTGCCACTGAGAAAATCACC
ATGCTCTATGAGGACAACAAGCACCATGTTGGTGCTGCCATCAGGACCAAGACAGGAGAAATCATCTCTG
CTGTCCACATTGAAGCCTACATTGGCAGGGTCACTGTGTGTGCAGAGGCCATTGCCATTGGGTCTGCAGT
CTCCAATGGGCAGAAGGACTTTGACACCATTGTGGCTGTGAGGCACCCCTACAGTGATGAGGTGGACAGG
TCCATCAGAGTGGTGTCCCCCTGTGGCATGTGCAGGGAGCTCATCTCAGACTATGCCCCTGATTGCTTTG
TTCTGATTGAGATGAATGGCAAGCTGGTCAAGACAACCATTGAGGAGCTGATTCCACTGAAATACACCAG
AAACTAAAAGTAGCGCGTTAAGTCGACAATCAACCTCTGGATTACAAAATTTGTGAAAGATTGACTGGTA
TTCTTAACTATGTTGCTCCTTTTACGCTATGTGGATACGCTGCTTTAATGCCTTTGTATCATGCTATTGC
TTCCCGTATGGCTTTCATTTTCTCCTCCTTGTATAAATCCTGGTTGCTGTCTCTTTATGAGGAGTTGTGG
CCCGTTGTCAGGCAACGTGGCGTGGTGTGCACTGTGTTTGCTGACGCAACCCCCACTGGTTGGGGCATTG
CCACCACCTGTCAGCTCCTTTCCGGGACTTTCGCTTTCCCCCTCCCTATTGCCACGGCGGAACTCATCGC
CGCCTGCCTTGCCCGCTGCTGGACAGGGGCTCGGCTGTTGGGCACTGACAATTCCGTGGTGTTGTCGGGG
AAATCATCGTCCTTTCCTTGGCTGCTCGCCTGTGTTGCCACCTGGATTCTGCGCGGGACGTCCTTCTGCT
ACGTCCCTTCGGCCCTCAATCCAGCGGACCTTCCTTCCCGCGGCCTGCTGCCGGCTCTGCGGCCTCTTCC
GCGTCTTCGCCTTCGCCCTCAGACGAGTCGGATCTCCCTTTGGGCCGCCTCCCCGCGTCGACTTTAAGAC
CAATGACTTACAAGGCAGCTGTAGATCTTAGCCACTTTTTAAAAGAAAAGGGGGGACTGGAAGGGCTAAT
TCACTCCCAACGAAGACAAGATCTGCTTTTTGCTTGTACTGGGTCTCTCTGGTTAGACCAGATCTGAGCC
TGGGAGCTCTCTGGCTAACTAGGGAACCCACTGCTTAAGCCTCAATAAAGCTTGCCTTGAGTGCTTCAAG
TAGTGTGTGCCCGTCTGTTGTGTGACTCTGGTAACTAGAGATCCCTCAGACCCTTTTAGTCAGTGTGGAA
AATCTCTAGCAGTACGTATAGTAGTTCATGTCATCTTATTATTCAGTATTTATAACTTGCAAAGAAATGA
ATATCAGAGAGTGAGAGGAACTTGTTTATTGCAGCTTATAATGGTTACAAATAAAGCAATAGCATCACAA
ATTTCACAAATAAAGCATTTTTTTCACTGCATTCTAGTTGTGGTTTGTCCAAACTCATCAATGTATCTTA
TCATGTCTGGCTCTAGCTATCCCGCCCCTAACTCCGCCCATCCCGCCCCTAACTCCGCCCAGTTCCGCCC
ATTCTCCGCCCCATGGCTGACTAATTTTTTTTATTTATGCAGAGGCCGAGGCCGCCTCGGCCTCTGAGCT
ATTCCAGAAGTAGTGAGGAGGCTTTTTTGGAGGCCTAGGGACGTACCCAATTCGCCCTATAGTGAGTCGT
ATTACGCGCGCTCACTGGCCGTCGTTTTACAACGTCGTGACTGGGAAAACCCTGGCGTTACCCAACTTAA
TCGCCTTGCAGCACATCCCCCTTTCGCCAGCTGGCGTAATAGCGAAGAGGCCCGCACCGATCGCCCTTCC
CAACAGTTGCGCAGCCTGAATGGCGAATGGG
[124 nt withheld, positions 5702-5825]
C
[91 nt withheld, positions 5827-5917]
A
[49 nt withheld, positions 5919-5967]
CCTTTGACGTTGGAGTCCACGTTCTTT
[37 nt withheld, positions 5995-6031]
ACCCTATCTCGGTCTATTCTTTTGATTTATAAGGGATTTTGCCGATTTCGGCCTATTGGTTAAAAAATGA
GCTGATTTAACAAAAATTTAACGCGAATTTTAACAAAATATTAACGCTTACAATTTAGGTGGCACTTTTC
GGGGAAATGTGCGCGGAACCCCTATTTGTTTATTTTTCTAAATACATTCAAATATGTATCCGCTCATGAG
ACAATAACCCTGATAAATGCTTCAATAATATTGAAAAAGGAAGAGTATGAGTATTCAACATTTCCGTGTC
GCCCTTATTCCCTTTTTTGCGGCATTTTGCCTTCCTGTTTTTGCTCACCCAGAAACGCTGGTGAAAGTAA
AAGATGCTGAAGATCAGTTGGGTGCACGAGTGGGTTACATCGAACTGGATCTCAACAGCGGTAAGATCCT
TGAGAGTTTTCGCCCCGAAGAACGTTTTCCAATGATGAGCACTTTTAAAGTTCTGCTATGTGGCGCGGTA
TTATCCCGTATTGACGCCGGGCAAGAGCAACTCGGTCGCCGCATACACTATTCTCAGAATGACTTGGTTG
AGTACTCACCAGTCACAGAAAAGCATCTTACGGATGGCATGACAGTAAGAGAATTATGCAGTGCTGCCAT
AACCATGAGTGATAACACTGCGGCCAACTTACTTCTGACAACGATCGGAGGACCGAAGGAGCTAACCGCT
TTTTTGCACAACATGGGGGATCATGTAACTCGCCTTGATCGTTGGGAACCGGAGCTGAATGAAGCCATAC
CAAACGACGAGCGTGACACCACGATGCCTGTAGCAATGGCAACAACGTTGCGCAAACTATTAACTGGCGA
ACTACTTACTCTAGCTTCCCGGCAACAATTAATAGACTGGATGGAGGCGGATAAAGTTGCAGGACCACTT
CTGCGCTCGGCCCTTCCGGCTGGCTGGTTTATTGCTGATAAATCTGGAGCCGGTGAGCGTGGGTCTCGCG
GTATCATTGCAGCACTGGGGCCAGATGGTAAGCCCTCCCGTATCGTAGTTATCTACACGACGGGGAGTCA
GGCAACTATGGATGAACGAAATAGACAGATCGCTGAGATAGGTGCCTCACTGATTAAGCATTGGTAACTG
TCAGACCAAGTTTACTCATATATACTTTAGATTGATTTAAAACTTCATTTTTAATTTAAAAGGATCTAGG
TGAAGATCCTTTTTGATAATCTCATGACCAAAATCCCTTAACGTGAGTTTTCGTTCCACTGAGCGTCAGA
CCCCGTAGAAAAGATCAAAGGATCTTCTTGAGATCCTTTTTTTCTGCGCGTAATCTGCTGCTTGCAAACA
AAAAAACCACCGCTACCAGCGGTGGTTTGTTTGCCGGATCAAGAGCTACCAACTCTTTTTCCGAAGGTAA
CTGGCTTCAGCAGAGCGCAGATACCAAATACTGTTCTTCTAGTGTAGCCGTAGTTAGGCCACCACTTCAA
GAACTCTGTAGCACCGCCTACATACCTCGCTCTGCTAATCCTGTTACCAGTGGCTGCTGCCAGTGGCGAT
AAGTCGTGTCTTACCGGGTTGGACTCAAGACGATAGTTACCGGATAAGGCGCAGCGGTCGGGCTGAACGG
GGGGTTCGTGCACACAGCCCAGCTTGGAGCGAACGACCTACACCGAACTGAGATACCTACAGCGTGAGCT
ATGAGAAAGCGCCACGCTTCCCGAAGGGAGAAAGGCGGACAGGTATCCGGTAAGCGGCAGGGTCGGAACA
GGAGAGCGCACGAGGGAGCTTCCAGGGGGAAACGCCTGGTATCTTTATAGTCCTGTCGGGTTTCGCCACC
TCTGACTTGAGCGTCGATTTTTGTGATGCTCGTCAGGGGGGCGGAGCCTATGGAAAAACGCCAGCAACGC
GGCCTTTTTACGGTTCCTGGCCTTTTGCTGGCCTTTTGCTCACATGTTCTTTCCTGCGTTATCCCCTGAT
TCTGTGGATAACCGTATTACCGCCTTTGAGTGAGCTGATACCGCTCGCCGCAGCCGAACGACCGAGCGCA
GCGAGTCAGTGAGCGAGGAAGCGGAAGAGCGCCCAATACGCAAACCGCCTCTCCCCGCGCGTTGGCCGAT
TCATTAATGCAGCTGGCACGACAGGTTTCCCGACTGGAAAGCGGGCAGTGAGCGCAACGCAATTAATGTG
AGTTAGCTCACTCATTAGGCACCCCAGGCTTTACACTTTATGCTTCCGGCTCGTATGTTGTGTGGAATTG
TGAGCGGATAACAATTTCACACAGGAAACAGCTATGACCATGATTACGCCAAGCGCGCAATTAACCCTCA
CTAAAGGGAACAAAAGCTGGAGCTGCAAGC
